Addgene plasmid #246546: pX459-Reck gRNA
Purpose: CRISPR vector co-expressing Cas9 and a mouse Reck gRNA
Depositing lab: Mario Vallon. Publication: WNT7A/B assemble a GPR124-RECK-LRP5/6 co-receptor complex to activate beta-catenin signaling in brain endothelial cells. Heiden R, Hannig L, Kuo CJ, Ergun S, Braunger BM, Vallon M. J Biol Chem. 2025 Sep 4:110682. doi: 10.1016/j.jbc.2025.110682. PubMed 40914247.
Backbone
  Vector backbone: pX459
  Vector type: CRISPR
  Selectable markers: Puromycin
Growth in bacteria
  Bacterial resistance: Ampicillin, 100 μg/mL
  Growth temperature: 37°C
  Growth strain: DH5alpha
  Copy number: High Copy
Gene/Insert
  Gene/Insert name: Reck gRNA
  gRNA/shRNA sequence: GTGACGGGGGGCCTGGCCCC
  Species: M. musculus (mouse)
  Insert size (bp): 20
  Entrez Gene: Reck (a.k.a. St15, mRECK)
  Promoter: U6
  Cloning method: Restriction Enzyme; 5′ cloning site Unspecified (unknown if destroyed)
Resource information
  A portion of this plasmid was derived from a plasmid made by: Synthetic oligo
Terms and licenses: Academic/Nonprofit Terms; Industry Terms: Not Available to Industry
Depositor comments: CBh-SpCas9-T2A-Puro cassette on backbone
How to cite: pX459-Reck gRNA was a gift from Mario Vallon (Addgene plasmid # 246546 ; http://n2t.net/addgene:246546 ; RRID:Addgene_246546)
