[The description below was written by a language model from this plasmid's Addgene catalogue record and pLannotate feature annotations shown in this document.]
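Description:
pX459-Reck gRNA is an all-in-one mammalian CRISPR/Cas9 expression plasmid built on the pX459 backbone. It carries a single guide RNA directed against the mouse Reck gene alongside Streptococcus pyogenes Cas9 and a puromycin selection marker. In bacteria it is maintained as a high-copy plasmid through a ColE1/pUC-type origin and selected with ampicillin via the β-lactamase gene. An f1 phage origin is also present, and the annotation picks up small fragments of bom and rop that are backbone remnants. A single AAV2 inverted terminal repeat is annotated downstream of the expression cassette. With only one ITR annotated, nothing in the record suggests use as an AAV packaging vector.

The payload consists of two transcription units. A human U6 RNA polymerase III promoter drives the 20-nt Reck-targeting spacer, cloned from synthetic oligonucleotides, fused to the SpCas9 guide RNA scaffold. A second, partial scaffold fragment is annotated just downstream. The second unit uses the CBh promoter, which combines a CMV enhancer, the chicken β-actin promoter and a hybrid intron. It expresses SpCas9, annotated here as contiguous N- and C-terminal portions of one open reading frame, followed by a nucleoplasmin nuclear localization signal. According to the depositor, Cas9 is linked through a T2A self-cleaving peptide to puromycin N-acetyltransferase, so both proteins arise from one transcript, which is terminated by the bGH polyadenylation signal.

Transfected cells can be enriched by puromycin treatment, and Cas9 cleavage at the guide's target site can then disrupt Reck. The associated work concerns WNT7A/B signalling through a GPR124–RECK–LRP5/6 co-receptor complex in brain endothelial cells, which is consistent with use of the plasmid to disrupt Reck in mouse cells.
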