Features (pLannotate 1.2.2; 19 found; start..end, strand, type, name):
      1..241     +  promoter       U6 promoter: RNA polymerase III promoter for human U6 snRNA
    271..346     +  misc_RNA       gRNA scaffold: guide RNA scaffold for the Streptococcus pyogenes CRISPR/Cas9 system
    353..396     +  misc_RNA       gRNA scaffold (fragment): guide RNA scaffold for the Streptococcus pyogenes CRISPR/Cas9 system
    443..728     +  enhancer       CMV enhancer: human cytomegalovirus immediate early enhancer; contains an 18-bp deletion relative to the standard CMV enhancer
    730..1006    +  promoter       chicken β-actin promoter: No description available
   1007..1234    +  intron         hybrid intron: hybrid between chicken β-actin (CBA) and minute virus of mice (MMV) introns (Gray et al., 2011)
   1372..2973    +  CDS            Cas9(N): N-terminal portion of Streptococcus pyogenes Cas9 (Zetsche et al., 2015)
   2974..5472    +  CDS            Cas9(C): C-terminal portion of Streptococcus pyogenes Cas9 (Zetsche et al., 2015)
   5473..5520    +  CDS            nucleoplasmin NLS: bipartite nuclear localization signal from nucleoplasmin
   5590..6189    +  CDS            PuroR (fragment): puromycin N-acetyltransferase; pac from Streptomyces; confers resistance to puromycin
   6223..6334    +  polyA_signal   bGH poly(A) signal: bovine growth hormone polyadenylation signal
   6439..6579    +  repeat_region  AAV2 ITR: inverted terminal repeat of adeno-associated virus serotype 2 inverted
   6584..6635    -  misc_feature   bom (fragment): basis of mobility region from pBR322
   6654..7109    +  rep_origin     f1 ori (sequence partly withheld): f1 bacteriophage origin of replication; arrow indicates direction of (+) strand synthesis
   7110..7159    -  misc_feature   bom (fragment): basis of mobility region from pBR322
   7261..7296    -  CDS            rop (fragment): Rop protein, which maintains plasmids at low copy number; rop
   7391..7495    +  promoter       AmpR promoter: bla
   7496..8356    +  CDS            AmpR: β-lactamase; bla; confers resistance to ampicillin, carbenicillin, and related antibiotics
   8527..9115    +  rep_origin     ori: high-copy-number ColE1/pMB1/pBR322/pUC origin of replication
>Addgene plasmid #246546 | pX459-Reck gRNA | addgene full sequence | sequence record 494483 | Addgene NGS Result
GAGGGCCTATTTCCCATGATTCCTTCATATTTGCATATACGATACAAGGCTGTTAGAGAGATAATTGGAA
TTAATTTGACTGTAAACACAAAGATATTAGTACAAAATACGTGACGTAGAAAGTAATAATTTCTTGGGTA
GTTTGCAGTTTTAAAATTATGTTTTAAAATGGACTATCATATGCTTACCGTAACTTGAAAGTATTTCGAT
TTCTTGGCTTTATATATCTTGTGGAAAGGACGAAACACCGGTGACGGGGGGCCTGGCCCCGTTTTAGAGC
TAGAAATAGCAAGTTAAAATAAGGCTAGTCCGTTATCAACTTGAAAAAGTGGCACCGAGTCGGTGCTTTT
TTGTTTTAGAGCTAGAAATAGCAAGTTAAAATAAGGCTAGTCCGTTTTTAGCGCGTGCGCCAATTCTGCA
GACAAATGGCTCTAGAGGTACCCGTTACATAACTTACGGTAAATGGCCCGCCTGGCTGACCGCCCAACGA
CCCCCGCCCATTGACGTCAATAGTAACGCCAATAGGGACTTTCCATTGACGTCAATGGGTGGAGTATTTA
CGGTAAACTGCCCACTTGGCAGTACATCAAGTGTATCATATGCCAAGTACGCCCCCTATTGACGTCAATG
ACGGTAAATGGCCCGCCTGGCATTGTGCCCAGTACATGACCTTATGGGACTTTCCTACTTGGCAGTACAT
CTACGTATTAGTCATCGCTATTACCATGGTCGAGGTGAGCCCCACGTTCTGCTTCACTCTCCCCATCTCC
CCCCCCTCCCCACCCCCAATTTTGTATTTATTTATTTTTTAATTATTTTGTGCAGCGATGGGGGCGGGGG
GGGGGGGGGGCGCGCGCCAGGCGGGGCGGGGGGGGGCGAGGGGCGGGGCGGGGCGAGGCGGAGAGGTGCG
GCGGCAGCCAATCAGAGCGGCGCGCTCCGAAAGTTTCCTTTTATGGCGAGGCGGCGGCGGCGGCGGCCCT
ATAAAAAGCGAAGCGCGCGGCGGGCGGGAGTCGCTGCGCGCTGCCTTCGCCCCGTGCCCCGCTCCGCCGC
CGCCTCGCGCCGCCCGCCCCGGCTCTGACTGACCGCGTTACTCCCACAGGTGAGCGGGCGGGACGGCCCT
TCTCCTCCGGGCTGTAATTAGCTGAGCAAGAGGTAAGGGTTTAAGGGATGGTTGGTTGGTGGGGTATTAA
TGTTTAATTACCTGGAGCACCTGCCTGAAATCACTTTTTTTCAGGTTGGACCGGTGCCACCATGGACTAT
AAGGACCACGACGGAGACTACAAGGATCATGATATTGATTACAAAGACGATGACGATAAGATGGCCCCAA
AGAAGAAGCGGAAGGTCGGTATCCACGGAGTCCCAGCAGCCGACAAGAAGTACAGCATCGGCCTGGACAT
CGGCACCAACTCTGTGGGCTGGGCCGTGATCACCGACGAGTACAAGGTGCCCAGCAAGAAATTCAAGGTG
CTGGGCAACACCGACCGGCACAGCATCAAGAAGAACCTGATCGGAGCCCTGCTGTTCGACAGCGGCGAAA
CAGCCGAGGCCACCCGGCTGAAGAGAACCGCCAGAAGAAGATACACCAGACGGAAGAACCGGATCTGCTA
TCTGCAAGAGATCTTCAGCAACGAGATGGCCAAGGTGGACGACAGCTTCTTCCACAGACTGGAAGAGTCC
TTCCTGGTGGAAGAGGATAAGAAGCACGAGCGGCACCCCATCTTCGGCAACATCGTGGACGAGGTGGCCT
ACCACGAGAAGTACCCCACCATCTACCACCTGAGAAAGAAACTGGTGGACAGCACCGACAAGGCCGACCT
GCGGCTGATCTATCTGGCCCTGGCCCACATGATCAAGTTCCGGGGCCACTTCCTGATCGAGGGCGACCTG
AACCCCGACAACAGCGACGTGGACAAGCTGTTCATCCAGCTGGTGCAGACCTACAACCAGCTGTTCGAGG
AAAACCCCATCAACGCCAGCGGCGTGGACGCCAAGGCCATCCTGTCTGCCAGACTGAGCAAGAGCAGACG
GCTGGAAAATCTGATCGCCCAGCTGCCCGGCGAGAAGAAGAATGGCCTGTTCGGAAACCTGATTGCCCTG
AGCCTGGGCCTGACCCCCAACTTCAAGAGCAACTTCGACCTGGCCGAGGATGCCAAACTGCAGCTGAGCA
AGGACACCTACGACGACGACCTGGACAACCTGCTGGCCCAGATCGGCGACCAGTACGCCGACCTGTTTCT
GGCCGCCAAGAACCTGTCCGACGCCATCCTGCTGAGCGACATCCTGAGAGTGAACACCGAGATCACCAAG
GCCCCCCTGAGCGCCTCTATGATCAAGAGATACGACGAGCACCACCAGGACCTGACCCTGCTGAAAGCTC
TCGTGCGGCAGCAGCTGCCTGAGAAGTACAAAGAGATTTTCTTCGACCAGAGCAAGAACGGCTACGCCGG
CTACATTGACGGCGGAGCCAGCCAGGAAGAGTTCTACAAGTTCATCAAGCCCATCCTGGAAAAGATGGAC
GGCACCGAGGAACTGCTCGTGAAGCTGAACAGAGAGGACCTGCTGCGGAAGCAGCGGACCTTCGACAACG
GCAGCATCCCCCACCAGATCCACCTGGGAGAGCTGCACGCCATTCTGCGGCGGCAGGAAGATTTTTACCC
ATTCCTGAAGGACAACCGGGAAAAGATCGAGAAGATCCTGACCTTCCGCATCCCCTACTACGTGGGCCCT
CTGGCCAGGGGAAACAGCAGATTCGCCTGGATGACCAGAAAGAGCGAGGAAACCATCACCCCCTGGAACT
TCGAGGAAGTGGTGGACAAGGGCGCTTCCGCCCAGAGCTTCATCGAGCGGATGACCAACTTCGATAAGAA
CCTGCCCAACGAGAAGGTGCTGCCCAAGCACAGCCTGCTGTACGAGTACTTCACCGTGTATAACGAGCTG
ACCAAAGTGAAATACGTGACCGAGGGAATGAGAAAGCCCGCCTTCCTGAGCGGCGAGCAGAAAAAGGCCA
TCGTGGACCTGCTGTTCAAGACCAACCGGAAAGTGACCGTGAAGCAGCTGAAAGAGGACTACTTCAAGAA
AATCGAGTGCTTCGACTCCGTGGAAATCTCCGGCGTGGAAGATCGGTTCAACGCCTCCCTGGGCACATAC
CACGATCTGCTGAAAATTATCAAGGACAAGGACTTCCTGGACAATGAGGAAAACGAGGACATTCTGGAAG
ATATCGTGCTGACCCTGACACTGTTTGAGGACAGAGAGATGATCGAGGAACGGCTGAAAACCTATGCCCA
CCTGTTCGACGACAAAGTGATGAAGCAGCTGAAGCGGCGGAGATACACCGGCTGGGGCAGGCTGAGCCGG
AAGCTGATCAACGGCATCCGGGACAAGCAGTCCGGCAAGACAATCCTGGATTTCCTGAAGTCCGACGGCT
TCGCCAACAGAAACTTCATGCAGCTGATCCACGACGACAGCCTGACCTTTAAAGAGGACATCCAGAAAGC
CCAGGTGTCCGGCCAGGGCGATAGCCTGCACGAGCACATTGCCAATCTGGCCGGCAGCCCCGCCATTAAG
AAGGGCATCCTGCAGACAGTGAAGGTGGTGGACGAGCTCGTGAAAGTGATGGGCCGGCACAAGCCCGAGA
ACATCGTGATCGAAATGGCCAGAGAGAACCAGACCACCCAGAAGGGACAGAAGAACAGCCGCGAGAGAAT
GAAGCGGATCGAAGAGGGCATCAAAGAGCTGGGCAGCCAGATCCTGAAAGAACACCCCGTGGAAAACACC
CAGCTGCAGAACGAGAAGCTGTACCTGTACTACCTGCAGAATGGGCGGGATATGTACGTGGACCAGGAAC
TGGACATCAACCGGCTGTCCGACTACGATGTGGACCATATCGTGCCTCAGAGCTTTCTGAAGGACGACTC
CATCGACAACAAGGTGCTGACCAGAAGCGACAAGAACCGGGGCAAGAGCGACAACGTGCCCTCCGAAGAG
GTCGTGAAGAAGATGAAGAACTACTGGCGGCAGCTGCTGAACGCCAAGCTGATTACCCAGAGAAAGTTCG
ACAATCTGACCAAGGCCGAGAGAGGCGGCCTGAGCGAACTGGATAAGGCCGGCTTCATCAAGAGACAGCT
GGTGGAAACCCGGCAGATCACAAAGCACGTGGCACAGATCCTGGACTCCCGGATGAACACTAAGTACGAC
GAGAATGACAAGCTGATCCGGGAAGTGAAAGTGATCACCCTGAAGTCCAAGCTGGTGTCCGATTTCCGGA
AGGATTTCCAGTTTTACAAAGTGCGCGAGATCAACAACTACCACCACGCCCACGACGCCTACCTGAACGC
CGTCGTGGGAACCGCCCTGATCAAAAAGTACCCTAAGCTGGAAAGCGAGTTCGTGTACGGCGACTACAAG
GTGTACGACGTGCGGAAGATGATCGCCAAGAGCGAGCAGGAAATCGGCAAGGCTACCGCCAAGTACTTCT
TCTACAGCAACATCATGAACTTTTTCAAGACCGAGATTACCCTGGCCAACGGCGAGATCCGGAAGCGGCC
TCTGATCGAGACAAACGGCGAAACCGGGGAGATCGTGTGGGATAAGGGCCGGGATTTTGCCACCGTGCGG
AAAGTGCTGAGCATGCCCCAAGTGAATATCGTGAAAAAGACCGAGGTGCAGACAGGCGGCTTCAGCAAAG
AGTCTATCCTGCCCAAGAGGAACAGCGATAAGCTGATCGCCAGAAAGAAGGACTGGGACCCTAAGAAGTA
CGGCGGCTTCGACAGCCCCACCGTGGCCTATTCTGTGCTGGTGGTGGCCAAAGTGGAAAAGGGCAAGTCC
AAGAAACTGAAGAGTGTGAAAGAGCTGCTGGGGATCACCATCATGGAAAGAAGCAGCTTCGAGAAGAATC
CCATCGACTTTCTGGAAGCCAAGGGCTACAAAGAAGTGAAAAAGGACCTGATCATCAAGCTGCCTAAGTA
CTCCCTGTTCGAGCTGGAAAACGGCCGGAAGAGAATGCTGGCCTCTGCCGGCGAACTGCAGAAGGGAAAC
GAACTGGCCCTGCCCTCCAAATATGTGAACTTCCTGTACCTGGCCAGCCACTATGAGAAGCTGAAGGGCT
CCCCCGAGGATAATGAGCAGAAACAGCTGTTTGTGGAACAGCACAAGCACTACCTGGACGAGATCATCGA
GCAGATCAGCGAGTTCTCCAAGAGAGTGATCCTGGCCGACGCTAATCTGGACAAAGTGCTGTCCGCCTAC
AACAAGCACCGGGATAAGCCCATCAGAGAGCAGGCCGAGAATATCATCCACCTGTTTACCCTGACCAATC
TGGGAGCCCCTGCCGCCTTCAAGTACTTTGACACCACCATCGACCGGAAGAGGTACACCAGCACCAAAGA
GGTGCTGGACGCCACCCTGATCCACCAGAGCATCACCGGCCTGTACGAGACACGGATCGACCTGTCTCAG
CTGGGAGGCGACAAAAGGCCGGCGGCCACGAAAAAGGCCGGCCAGGCAAAAAAGAAAAAGGAATTCGGCA
GTGGAGAGGGCAGAGGAAGTCTGCTAACATGCGGTGACGTCGAGGAGAATCCTGGCCCAATGACCGAGTA
CAAGCCCACGGTGCGCCTCGCCACCCGCGACGACGTCCCCAGGGCCGTACGCACCCTCGCCGCCGCGTTC
GCCGACTACCCCGCCACGCGCCACACCGTCGATCCGGACCGCCACATCGAGCGGGTCACCGAGCTGCAAG
AACTCTTCCTCACGCGCGTCGGGCTCGACATCGGCAAGGTGTGGGTCGCGGACGACGGCGCCGCGGTGGC
GGTCTGGACCACGCCGGAGAGCGTCGAAGCGGGGGCGGTGTTCGCCGAGATCGGCCCGCGCATGGCCGAG
TTGAGCGGTTCCCGGCTGGCCGCGCAGCAACAGATGGAAGGCCTCCTGGCGCCGCACCGGCCCAAGGAGC
CCGCGTGGTTCCTGGCCACCGTCGGAGTCTCGCCCGACCACCAGGGCAAGGGTCTGGGCAGCGCCGTCGT
GCTCCCCGGAGTGGAGGCGGCCGAGCGCGCCGGGGTGCCCGCCTTCCTGGAGACCTCCGCGCCCCGCAAC
CTCCCCTTCTACGAGCGGCTCGGCTTCACCGTCACCGCCGACGTCGAGGTGCCCGAAGGACCGCGCACCT
GGTGCATGACCCGCAAGCCCGGTGCCTGAGAATTCTAACTAGAGCTCGCTGATCAGCCTCGACTGTGCCT
TCTAGTTGCCAGCCATCTGTTGTTTGCCCCTCCCCCGTGCCTTCCTTGACCCTGGAAGGTGCCACTCCCA
CTGTCCTTTCCTAATAAAATGAGGAAATTGCATCGCATTGTCTGAGTAGGTGTCATTCTATTCTGGGGGG
TGGGGTGGGGCAGGACAGCAAGGGGGAGGATTGGGAAGAGAATAGCAGGCATGCTGGGGAGCGGCCGCAG
GAACCCCTAGTGATGGAGTTGGCCACTCCCTCTCTGCGCGCTCGCTCGCTCACTGAGGCCGGGCGACCAA
AGGTCGCCCGACGCCCGGGCTTTGCCCGGGCGGCCTCAGTGAGCGAGCGAGCGCGCAGCTGCCTGCAGGG
GCGCCTGATGCGGTATTTTCTCCTTACGCATCTGTGCGGTATTTCACACCGCATA
[95 nt withheld, positions 6636-6730]
T
[46 nt withheld, positions 6732-6777]
C
[141 nt withheld, positions 6779-6919]
CCTTTGACGTTGGAGTCCACGTTCTTT
[37 nt withheld, positions 6947-6983]
ACTCTATCTCGGGCTATTCTTTTGATTTATAAGGGATTTTGCCGATTTCGGTCTATTGGTTAAAAAATGA
GCTGATTTAACAAAAATTTAACGCGAATTTTAACAAAATATTAACGTTTACAATTTTATGGTGCACTCTC
AGTACAATCTGCTCTGATGCCGCATAGTTAAGCCAGCCCCGACACCCGCCAACACCCGCTGACGCGCCCT
GACGGGCTTGTCTGCTCCCGGCATCCGCTTACAGACAAGCTGTGACCGTCTCCGGGAGCTGCATGTGTCA
GAGGTTTTCACCGTCATCACCGAAACGCGCGAGACGAAAGGGCCTCGTGATACGCCTATTTTTATAGGTT
AATGTCATGATAATAATGGTTTCTTAGACGTCAGGTGGCACTTTTCGGGGAAATGTGCGCGGAACCCCTA
TTTGTTTATTTTTCTAAATACATTCAAATATGTATCCGCTCATGAGACAATAACCCTGATAAATGCTTCA
ATAATATTGAAAAAGGAAGAGTATGAGTATTCAACATTTCCGTGTCGCCCTTATTCCCTTTTTTGCGGCA
TTTTGCCTTCCTGTTTTTGCTCACCCAGAAACGCTGGTGAAAGTAAAAGATGCTGAAGATCAGTTGGGTG
CACGAGTGGGTTACATCGAACTGGATCTCAACAGCGGTAAGATCCTTGAGAGTTTTCGCCCCGAAGAACG
TTTTCCAATGATGAGCACTTTTAAAGTTCTGCTATGTGGCGCGGTATTATCCCGTATTGACGCCGGGCAA
GAGCAACTCGGTCGCCGCATACACTATTCTCAGAATGACTTGGTTGAGTACTCACCAGTCACAGAAAAGC
ATCTTACGGATGGCATGACAGTAAGAGAATTATGCAGTGCTGCCATAACCATGAGTGATAACACTGCGGC
CAACTTACTTCTGACAACGATCGGAGGACCGAAGGAGCTAACCGCTTTTTTGCACAACATGGGGGATCAT
GTAACTCGCCTTGATCGTTGGGAACCGGAGCTGAATGAAGCCATACCAAACGACGAGCGTGACACCACGA
TGCCTGTAGCAATGGCAACAACGTTGCGCAAACTATTAACTGGCGAACTACTTACTCTAGCTTCCCGGCA
ACAATTAATAGACTGGATGGAGGCGGATAAAGTTGCAGGACCACTTCTGCGCTCGGCCCTTCCGGCTGGC
TGGTTTATTGCTGATAAATCTGGAGCCGGTGAGCGTGGAAGCCGCGGTATCATTGCAGCACTGGGGCCAG
ATGGTAAGCCCTCCCGTATCGTAGTTATCTACACGACGGGGAGTCAGGCAACTATGGATGAACGAAATAG
ACAGATCGCTGAGATAGGTGCCTCACTGATTAAGCATTGGTAACTGTCAGACCAAGTTTACTCATATATA
CTTTAGATTGATTTAAAACTTCATTTTTAATTTAAAAGGATCTAGGTGAAGATCCTTTTTGATAATCTCA
TGACCAAAATCCCTTAACGTGAGTTTTCGTTCCACTGAGCGTCAGACCCCGTAGAAAAGATCAAAGGATC
TTCTTGAGATCCTTTTTTTCTGCGCGTAATCTGCTGCTTGCAAACAAAAAAACCACCGCTACCAGCGGTG
GTTTGTTTGCCGGATCAAGAGCTACCAACTCTTTTTCCGAAGGTAACTGGCTTCAGCAGAGCGCAGATAC
CAAATACTGTTCTTCTAGTGTAGCCGTAGTTAGGCCACCACTTCAAGAACTCTGTAGCACCGCCTACATA
CCTCGCTCTGCTAATCCTGTTACCAGTGGCTGCTGCCAGTGGCGATAAGTCGTGTCTTACCGGGTTGGAC
TCAAGACGATAGTTACCGGATAAGGCGCAGCGGTCGGGCTGAACGGGGGGTTCGTGCACACAGCCCAGCT
TGGAGCGAACGACCTACACCGAACTGAGATACCTACAGCGTGAGCTATGAGAAAGCGCCACGCTTCCCGA
AGGGAGAAAGGCGGACAGGTATCCGGTAAGCGGCAGGGTCGGAACAGGAGAGCGCACGAGGGAGCTTCCA
GGGGGAAACGCCTGGTATCTTTATAGTCCTGTCGGGTTTCGCCACCTCTGACTTGAGCGTCGATTTTTGT
GATGCTCGTCAGGGGGGCGGAGCCTATGGAAAAACGCCAGCAACGCGGCCTTTTTACGGTTCCTGGCCTT
TTGCTGGCCTTTTGCTCACATGT
